Addgene plasmid #47501: 5HT6-CFP-Venus(H148G)
Purpose: Fluorescent reporter for pH inside primary cilia
Depositing lab: Takanari Inoue. Depositing organization: Johns Hopkins University and School of Medicine. Publication: Genetically encoded calcium indicator illuminates calcium dynamics in primary cilia. Su S, Phua SC, Derose R, Chiba S, Narita K, Kalugin PN, Katada T, Kontani K, Takeda S, Inoue T. Nat Methods. 2013 Sep 22. doi: 10.1038/nmeth.2647. PubMed 24056873.
Backbone
  Vector backbone: pECFP-C1
  Backbone manufacturer: Clontech
  Backbone size w/o insert (bp): 4700
  Total vector size (bp): 6700
  Modifications to backbone: DNA encoding 5HT6 flanked by NheI and AgeI was amplified by PCR from 5HT6-GFP and then subcloned into pECFP vector (Clontech).
  Vector type: Mammalian Expression
  Selectable markers: Neomycin (select with G418)
Growth in bacteria
  Bacterial resistance: Kanamycin, 50 μg/mL
  Growth temperature: 37°C
  Growth strain: DH5alpha
  Copy number: Unknown
Gene/Insert
  Gene/Insert name: Venus(H148G)
  Species: Synthetic
  Insert size (bp): 720
  Mutation: H148G mutation
  Tag / fusion protein: 5HT6 (N terminal on backbone); CFP (N terminal on backbone)
  Cloning method: Restriction Enzyme; 5′ cloning site EcoRI (not destroyed); 3′ cloning site BamHI (not destroyed)
  Sequencing primers: 5′ None; 3′ CCTCTACAAATGTGGTATGGC
Terms and licenses: Academic/Nonprofit Terms; Industry Terms: Not Available to Industry
How to cite: 5HT6-CFP-Venus(H148G) was a gift from Takanari Inoue (Addgene plasmid # 47501 ; http://n2t.net/addgene:47501 ; RRID:Addgene_47501)
