[The description below was written by a language model from this plasmid's Addgene catalogue record.]
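Description:
5HT6-CFP-Venus(H148G) is a mammalian expression plasmid built on the Clontech pECFP-C1 backbone, with a recorded total size of about 6.7 kb. It is propagated in E. coli under kanamycin selection, and G418 (neomycin resistance) can be used to select transfected mammalian cells. The catalogue entry does not name the promoter or the origins of replication. No feature table accompanies the record, so these elements cannot be confirmed here, although pECFP-C1-type vectors generally drive the fusion from a CMV immediate-early promoter.

The payload is a three-part fusion protein. A coding sequence for 5HT6, the serotonin receptor commonly used as a targeting module for the primary cilium membrane, was PCR-amplified from a 5HT6-GFP construct. It was placed between the NheI and AgeI sites upstream of the backbone's CFP. The roughly 720 bp synthetic insert, Venus carrying the H148G substitution, was then cloned between EcoRI and BamHI in the C1 multiple cloning site. Both of these sites are retained. The resulting protein reads 5HT6, then CFP, then Venus(H148G) from N to C terminus.

The stated purpose is a fluorescent reporter for pH inside primary cilia. The 5HT6 portion presumably concentrates the probe in the cilium. The H148G mutation is the distinguishing change in the Venus moiety and presumably confers the pH sensitivity. The linked CFP offers a second emission channel that could serve as a reference for a ratiometric readout, though the record does not describe the readout mode. The plasmid was deposited alongside work on genetically encoded indicators of signalling dynamics in primary cilia.
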