>Addgene plasmid #47501 | 5HT6-CFP-Venus(H148G) | depositor partial sequence | sequence record 69981 | CCTCTACAAATGTGGTATGGC
NNNGTNNANNCCGGTGGANCCTTACTTGTACAGCTCGTCCATGCCGAGAGTGATCCCGGCGGCGGTCACG
AACTCCAGCAGGACCATGTGATCGCGCTTCTCGTTGGGGTCTTTGCTCAGGGCGGACTGGTAGCTCAGGT
AGTGGTTGTCGGGCAGCAGCACGGGGCCGTCGCCGATGGGGGTGTTCTGCTGGTAGTGGTCGGCGAGCTG
CACGCCGCCGTCCTCGATGTTGTGGCGGATCTTGAAGTTGGCCTTGATGCCGTTCTTCTGCTTGTCGGCG
GTGATATAGACGTTGCCGCTGTTGTAGTTGTACTCCAGCTTGTGCCCCAGGATGTTGCCGTCCTCCTTGA
AGTCGATGCCCTTCAGCTCGATGCGGTTCACCAGGGTGTCGCCCTCGAACTTCACCTCGGCGCGGGTCTT
GTAGTTGCCGTCGTCCTTGAAGAAGATGGTGCGCTCCTGGACGTAGCCTTCGGGCATGGCGGACTTGAAG
AAGTCGTGCTGCTTCATGTGGTCGGGGTAGCGGGCGAAGCACTGCAGGCCGTAGCCCAGGGTGGTCACGA
GGGTGGGCCAGGGCACGGGCAGCTTGCCGGTGGTGCAGATCAGCTTCAGGGTCAGCTTGCCGTAGGTGGC
ATCGCCCTCGCCCTCGCCGGACACGCTGAACTTGTGGCCGTTTACGTCGCCGTCCAGCTCGACCAGGATG
GGCACCACCCCGGTGAACAGCTCCTCGCCCTTGCTCACCATCGAATTCGAAGCTTGAGCTCGAGATCTGA
GTCCGGACTTGTACAGCTCGTCCATGCCGAGAGTGATCCCGGCGGCGGTCACGAACTCCAGCAGGACCAT
GTGATCGCGCTTCTCGTTGGGGTCTTTGCTCAGGGCGGACTGGGTGCTCAGGTAGTGGTTGTCGGGCAGC
AGCACGGGGCCGTCGCCGATGGGGGTGTTCTGCTGGTAGTGGTCGGCGAGCTGCACGCTGCCGTCCTCGA
TGTTGTGGCGGATCTTGAAGTTGGCCTTGATGCCGTTCTTCTGCTTGTC
