>Addgene plasmid #47501 | 5HT6-CFP-Venus(H148G) | addgene partial sequence | sequence record 72102 | SV40pA-R 5'-GAAATTTGTGATGCTATTGC-3'
TAACAACAACAATTGCATTCATTTTATGTTTCAGGTTCAGGGGGAGGTGTGGGAGGTTTTTTAAAGCAAG
TAAAACCTCTACAAATGTGGTATGGCTGATTATGATCAGTTATCTAGATCCGGTGGATCCTTACTTGTAC
AGCTCGTCCATGCCGAGAGTGATCCCGGCGGCGGTCACGAACTCCAGCAGGACCATGTGATCGCGCTTCT
CGTTGGGGTCTTTGCTCAGGGCGGACTGGTAGCTCAGGTAGTGGTTGTCGGGCAGCAGCACGGGGCCGTC
GCCGATGGGGGTGTTCTGCTGGTAGTGGTCGGCGAGCTGCACGCCGCCGTCCTCGATGTTGTGGCGGATC
TTGAAGTTGGCCTTGATGCCGTTCTTCTGCTTGTCGGCGGTGATATAGACGTTGCCGCTGTTGTAGTTGT
ACTCCAGCTTGTGCCCCAGGATGTTGCCGTCCTCCTTGAAGTCGATGCCCTTCAGCTCGATGCGGTTCAC
CAGGGTGTCGCCCTCGAACTTCACCTCGGCGCGGGTCTTGTAGTTGCCGTCGTCCTTGAAGAAGATGGTG
CGCTCCTGGACGTAGCCTTCGGGCATGGCGGACTTGAAGAAGTCGTGCTGCTTCATGTGGTCGGGGTAGC
GGGCGAAGCACTGCAGGCCGTAGCCCAGGGTGGTCACGAGGGTGGGCCAGGGCACGGGCAGCTTGCCGGT
GGTGCAGATCAGCTTCAGGGTCAGCTTGCCGTAGGTGGCATCGCCCTCGCCCTCGCCGGACACGCTGAAC
TTGTGGCCGTTTACGTCGCCGT
