>Addgene plasmid #47501 | 5HT6-CFP-Venus(H148G) | addgene partial sequence | sequence record 72112 | CMV-F 5'-CGCAAATGGGCGGTAGGCGTG-3'
TGAACCGTCAGATCCGCTAGCGCCACCATGGTTCCAGAGCCCGGCCCTGTCAACAGTAGCACCCCAGCCT
GGGGCCCCGGGCCACCGCCAGCCCCAGGGGGCAGCGGCTGGGTGGCCGCTGCGCTGTGCGTGGTCATCGT
GCTGACGGCAGCCGCCAATTCGCTGCTGATCGCGCTCATCTGCACGCAGCCCGCGCTGCGCAACACGTCT
AACTTCTTCCTGGTGTCGCTCTTCACGTCGGACCTGATGGTGGGATTGGTGGTGATGCCCCCAGCCATGC
TGAACGCGCTGTATGGGCGCTGGGTACTAGCTCGCGGCCTCTGTCTGCTTTGGACCGCCTTCGACGTGAT
GTGCTGCAGCGCCTCCATTCTCAACCTCTGCCTCATCAGCCTGGACCGCTACCTGCTCATCCTCTCGCCG
CTGCGCTACAAGCTGCGCATGACAGCCCCGCGTGCCCTGGCGCTCATCCTGGGTGCCTGGAGCCTCGCCG
CGCTGGCCTCCTTCCTGCCCCTCTTGCTGGGCTGGCATGAACTGGGCAAAGCTCGAACATCTGCCCCGGG
CCAGTGCCGCCTATTGGCCAGCCTGCCTTATGTCCTCGTGGCGTCCGGCGTCACCTTTTTCCTGCCTTCG
GGTGCCATCTGCTTCACCTACTGCAGGATCTTGCTGGCTGCCCGCAAGCAGGCGGTGCAAGTGGCCTCGC
TCACCACGGGCACGGCTACGGCTGGCCAGGCCTTGGAAACCTTGCAGGTGCCCAGGACACCACGCCCAGG
GATGGAGTCTGCT
